Addgene plasmid #73465: RabV CVS-N2c(deltaG)-hChR2-YFP
Purpose: Expresses channelrhodopsin fused to YFP for monosynaptic circuit mapping and optogenetic activation
Depositing lab: Thomas Jessell. Depositing organization: Columbia University. Publication: Rabies Virus CVS-N2c Strain Enhances Retrograde Synaptic Transfer and Neuronal Viability. Reardon TR, Murray AJ, Turi GF, Wirblich C, Croce KR, Schnell MJ, Jessell TM, Losonczy A. Neuron. 2016 Jan 19. pii: S0896-6273(16)00005-2. doi: 10.1016/j.neuron.2016.01.004. PubMed 26804990.
Backbone
  Vector backbone: Rabies CVS N2c(deltaG)
  Backbone manufacturer: Matthias J. Schnell, Thomas Jefferson University
  Backbone size w/o insert (bp): 14070
  Total vector size (bp): 15792
  Vector type: Neurotropic virus
Growth in bacteria
  Bacterial resistance: Ampicillin, 100 μg/mL
  Growth temperature: 37°C
  Growth strain: NEB Stable
  Growth instructions: Can also be grown in Stbl2 or Stbl3
  Copy number: Low Copy
Gene/Insert
  Gene/Insert name: hChR2-YFP
  Insert size (bp): 1731
Terms and licenses: Academic/Nonprofit Terms; Industry Terms: Not Available to Industry
How to cite: RabV CVS-N2c(deltaG)-hChR2-YFP was a gift from Thomas Jessell (Addgene plasmid # 73465 ; http://n2t.net/addgene:73465 ; RRID:Addgene_73465)
