[The description below was written by a language model from this plasmid's Addgene catalogue record and pLannotate feature annotations shown in this document.]
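Description:
RabV CVS-N2c(deltaG)-hChR2-YFP is a full-length cDNA genome plasmid for a glycoprotein-deleted rabies virus of the CVS-N2c strain, classed as a neurotropic virus vector. It is used to rescue recombinant virus rather than to express a protein directly from the plasmid. The annotated viral genes run in the order N (nucleoprotein), P (phosphoprotein), M (matrix) and L (polymerase). The position between M and L, where the glycoprotein gene would normally sit, instead holds a fusion of channelrhodopsin-2 carrying the H134R substitution to EYFP. Because G is absent, virions can only be assembled or spread when glycoprotein is supplied in trans. This restriction is the basis for monosynaptic retrograde tracing from defined starter neurons.

The genome cassette is preceded by a CMV enhancer/promoter and a T7 promoter, so the antigenomic RNA can be transcribed by either host RNA polymerase II or T7 polymerase. A hammerhead ribozyme fragment upstream and an HDV ribozyme downstream presumably trim the transcript to exact viral ends, and a T7 terminator follows. Short hits annotated as an HIV-1 LTR fragment, SET1, lacI and lacZα fragments and lac promoter/operator elements look like backbone remnants or incidental matches.

In bacteria the plasmid is maintained through a ColE1/pUC-type origin with ampicillin resistance, and it also carries an f1 origin. The catalogue lists it as low copy and names recombination-deficient strains for propagation. The catalogue total size of 15,792 bp differs slightly from the 15,732 nt depositor sequence. The stated use is monosynaptic circuit mapping combined with optogenetic activation of the labelled presynaptic neurons, with YFP marking infected cells.
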