Features (pLannotate 1.2.2; 23 found; start..end, strand, type, name):
     71..1420    +  CDS            N: NCAP_RABVH - Experimental evidence at protein level: Swiss-Prot protein existence level 1. Encapsidates the genome in a ratio of one protein N per nine ribonucleotides, protecting it from nucleases. If expressed without protein P it binds non-specifically RNA and therefore can bind it's own mRNA. Interaction with protein P abolishes any non-specific RNA binding, and prevents phosphorylation. The soluble N-P complex encapsidates specifically the genomic RNA, with protein N protecting the genome like a pearl necklace. The encapsidated genomic RNA is termed the nucleocapsid (NC) and serves as tem
   1514..2404    +  CDS            P: PHOSP_RABVC - Experimental evidence at protein level: Swiss-Prot protein existence level 1. Non catalytic polymerase cofactor and regulatory protein that plays a role in viral transcription and replication. Stabilizes the RNA polymerase L to the N-RNA template and binds the soluble protein N, preventing it from encapsidating non-genomic RNA. Also inhibits host IFN-alpha and IFN-beta signaling by binding and retaining phosphorylated STAT1 in the cytoplasm or by inhibiting the DNA binding of STAT1 in the nucleus. Might be involved, through interaction with host dynein, in intracellular microtubu
   2496..3101    +  CDS            M: MATRX_RABVH - Experimental evidence at protein level: Swiss-Prot protein existence level 1. Plays a major role in assembly, budding and uncoating of virion after membrane fusion. Completely covers the ribonucleoprotein coil and keep it in condensed bullet-shaped form. Inhibits viral transcription and stimulates replication. Plays a major role in early induction of TRAIL-mediated apoptosis in infected neurons. From Rabies virus (strain HEP-Flury) (RABV).
   3325..4251    +  CDS            ChR2(H134R): H134R mutant of an N-terminal fragment of channelrhodopsin-2 from the alga Chlamydomonas reinhardtii (Nagel et al., 2005) blue light-activated cation channel
   4267..4986    +  CDS            EYFP: enhanced YFP mammalian codon-optimized
   5517..11897   +  CDS            L: L_RABVH - Experimental evidence at protein level: Swiss-Prot protein existence level 1. RNA-directed RNA polymerase that catalyzes the replication of viral genomic RNA. The template is composed of the viral RNA tightly encapsidated by the nucleoprotein (N). The replicase mode is dependent on intracellular N protein concentration. In this mode, the polymerase replicates the whole viral genome without recognizing transcriptional signals, and the replicated genome is not caped or polyadenylated. From Rabies virus (strain HEP-Flury) (RABV).
  12029..12121   +  ncRNA          HDV ribozyme: Accession: RF00094 - Hepatitis delta virus ribozyme
  12129..12178   +  CDS            SET1 (fragment): solubility-enhancement tag derived from T7 phage gene 10B
  12186..12233   +  terminator     T7 terminator: transcription terminator for bacteriophage T7 RNA polymerase
  12283..12305   -  protein_bind   lac operator (fragment): The lac repressor binds to the lac operator to inhibit transcription in E. coli. This inhibition can be relieved by adding lactose or isopropyl-β-D-thiogalactopyranoside (IPTG). lac repressor encoded by lacI
  12309..12339   -  promoter       lac promoter: promoter for the E. coli lac operon
  12354..12375   -  protein_bind   CAP binding site: CAP binding activates transcription in the presence of cAMP. E. coli catabolite activator protein
  12388..12480   -  CDS            lacI (fragment): lac repressor; lacI; The lac repressor binds to the lac operator to inhibit transcription in E. coli. This inhibition can be relieved by adding lactose or isopropyl-β-D-thiogalactopyranoside (IPTG).
  12663..13251   -  rep_origin     ori: high-copy-number ColE1/pMB1/pBR322/pUC origin of replication
  13422..14282   -  CDS            AmpR: β-lactamase; bla; confers resistance to ampicillin, carbenicillin, and related antibiotics
  14283..14387   -  promoter       AmpR promoter: bla
  14414..14842   +  rep_origin     f1 ori (sequence partly withheld): f1 bacteriophage origin of replication; arrow indicates direction of (+) strand synthesis
  14873..15028   -  CDS            lacZα (fragment): LacZα fragment of β-galactosidase; lacZ fragment
  15096..15399   +  enhancer       CMV enhancer: human cytomegalovirus immediate early enhancer
  15400..15603   +  promoter       CMV promoter: human cytomegalovirus (CMV) immediate early promoter
  15599..15632   +  LTR            5' LTR (truncated) (fragment): truncated 5' long terminal repeat (LTR) from HIV-1
  15648..15666   +  promoter       T7 promoter: promoter for bacteriophage T7 RNA polymerase
  15692..15717   +  misc_RNA       sTRSV HHRz (fragment): hammerhead ribozyme from the tobacco ringspot virus satellite RNA (Khvorova et al., 2003)
>Addgene plasmid #73465 | RabV CVS-N2c(deltaG)-hChR2-YFP | depositor full sequence | sequence record 140761 | RabV CVS-N2c(deltaG)-hChR2-YFP sequence 15732 bps
ACGCTTAACAACAAAACCAGAGAAGAAAAAGACAGCGTCAATTGCAAAGCAAAAATGTAACACCCCTACA
ATGGATGCCGACAAGATTGTGTTCAAAGTCAATAATCAGGTGGTCTCTTTGAAGCCTGAGATTATCGTGG
ATCAATATGAGTACAAGTACCCTGCCATCAAGGATTTGAAAAAGCCTTGTATCACCCTAGGGAAAGCCCC
CGACTTGAACAAAGCATACAAATCAGTTTTATCAGGCATGAATGCCGCCAAACTTGATCCGGATGATGTA
TGCTCCTACTTGGCAGCAGCAATGCAGTTCTTTGAGGGGACATGTCCGGAAGACTGGACCAGCTATGGAA
TCCTGATTGCACGAAAAGGAGATAGGATCACCCCAAACTCTCTAGTGGAGATAAAGCGTACTGATGTAGA
AGGGAATTGGGCTCTGACAGGAGGCATGGAATTGACAAGGGACCCCACTGTCTCTGAACATGCATCTTTA
GTCGGTCTTCTCCTGAGTCTGTACAGGTTGAGCAAAATATCAGGACAGAACACTGGTAACTATAAGACAA
ACATTGCAGATAGGATAGAGCAGATTTTCGAGACAGCACCTTTTGTTAAGATCGTGGAACACCATACCCT
AATGACAACTCACAAGATGTGTGCTAATTGGAGTACTATACCGAACTTCAGATTTTTGGCCGGAACCTAC
GACATGTTTTTCTCACGGATTGAGCATCTATATTCGGCAATCAGAGTGGGCACAGTCGTCACCGCTTATG
AAGACTGCTCAGGACTGGTATCGTTTACAGGGTTCATAAAGCAGATCAATCTCACCGCAAGGGAAGCAAT
ACTATATTTCTTCCACAAGAACTTTGAGGAAGAGATAAGAAGAATGTTCGAGCCAGGGCAAGAGACAGCT
GTTCCTCACTCTTATTTCATCCACTTCCGTTCACTAGGCTTGAGTGGGAAGTCTCCTTATTCATCGAATG
CTGTCGGTCATGTGTTCAATCTCATTCACTTTGTTGGATGCTACATGGGTCAAGTCAGATCTCTAAATGC
GACGGTTATTGCTGCGTGTGCCCCTCATGAGATGTCTGTTCTAGGGGGCTATTTGGGAGAGGAATTCTTC
GGAAAAGGGACATTTGAAAGAAGGTTCTTCAGAGACGAGAAAGAACTTCAAGAATATGAGGCGGCTGAAC
TAACAAAGTCCGACGTGGCACTGGCAGATGACGGAACCGTCAACTCTGATGACGAGGACTATTTCTCTGG
TGAAACCAGAAGTCCAGAAGCTGTCTATACTCGAATCATGATGAATGGAGGTCGACTGAAGAGATCTCAT
ATACGGAGATATGTCTCAGTCAGTTCCAATCATCAAGCCCGTCCAAACTCATTCGCCGAATTTTTAAACA
AGACGTATTCGAATGACTCATAAGGAGTTGATTGACAGGGTGCCAGAAATCTATAGATTGTATATATCCA
TCATGAAAAAAACTAACACTCCTCCTTTCAAACCATCCCAAATATGAGCAAGATCTTTGTTAATCCGAGT
GCAATCAGAGCCGGTCTGGCCGATCTTGAGATGGCCGAAGAGACTGTTGATCTGATCAACAGAAACATAG
AAGACAATCAGGCTCATCTCCAGGGAGAACCCATAGAAGTGGACAACCTCCCTGAGGACATGAAGCGACT
TCACCTGGACGATGAAAAATCGTCCAACCTTGGTGAGATGGTTAGGGTGGGAGAAGGCAAGTATCGAGAG
GACTTTCAGATGGATGAGGGAGAGGACCCCAACCTCCTGTTCCAATCGTACCTGGATAATGTTGGAGTCC
AAATAGTCAGACAAATGAGGTCAGGAGAGAGATTCCTCAAGATATGGTCACAGACCGTAGAGGAAATTGT
ATCCTATGTCACGGTCAACTTTCCTAACCCTCCAAGAAGGTCTTCGGAGGATAAATCAACCCAGACTACT
GGCAGAGAGCTCAAGAAGGAGACAACGTCTGCTTTCTCTCAGAGAGAAAGCCAACCTTCGAAAGCTAGGA
TGGTGGCTCAAGTTGCCCCTGGTCCTCCAGCCCTTGAATGGTCAGCCACCAATGAAGAAGATGATCTATC
AGTAGAGGCTGAGATCGCTCATCAGATTGCTGAAAGCTTTTCCAAGAAGTACAAGTTTCCCTCCCGATCT
TCAGGAATATTCTTGTATAATTTTGAGCAACTGAAGATGAACCTTGATGACATAGTTAAAGAGGCAAAAA
ATGTACCGGGCGTGACCCGTCTGGCCCATGATGGATCCAAAATCCCCCTGAGATGCGTACTGGGATGGGT
CGCTTTGGCTAATTCCAAAAAATTCCAATTACTAGTCGAGGCTGACAAGCTAAGCAAAATCATGCAAGAT
GATTTGAATCGCTATACATCCTGCTAACCGAGTTTTCGAACTCAGTCCCTCCAGATAATGAAAACTGAGA
TGTTATGGAGTAGACATGAAAAAAACAGGCAACACCACTGATAAAATGAACGTTCTACGCAAGATAGTGA
AAAAATGTAGGGATGAGGACACTCAAAAGCCCTCTCCTGTGTCAGCCCCTCCGTATGACGATGACCTGTG
GCTTCCACCTCCTGAATATGTCCCGCTGAAAGAACTCACAAGCAAGAAGAACATGAGGAACTTTTGTGTC
AACGGGGAGGTTAAAGCGTGTAGCCCAAATGGTTACTCATTCAGGATTTTGCGGCACATTCTGAGATCAT
TCAACGAGATATACTCTGGGAATCATAGGATGATTGGGTTAGTCAAAATTGTTGTTGGACTAGCTTTATC
AGGAGCTCCAGTACCTGAGGGCATGAACTGGGTATACAAATTGAGGAGAACCCTTATATTCCAGTGGGCT
GATTCCAGGGGCCCTCTTGAAGGGGAGGAGTTAGATTACTCTCAAGAGATCACTTGGGATGATGATACTG
AATTCGTCGGATTGCAAATAAGAGTGAGCGCAAGACAATGTCATATTCAAGGCAGGATCTGGTGTATCAA
CACGAACTCGAGGGCATGTCAACTATGGTCTGACATGTCTCTTCAGACACAAAGGTCTGAAGAGGACAAA
GACTCTTCTCTGCTTCTAGAATAATCAGATTATATCCTGCAAGTGTATCACTTGTTTACCTCTGGAGGAG
AGAGCATACAGGCTTGACTCCGATCCTTGGGAGCAATAGAACAAAAAAACACACGTTATGGTGCCGTTAA
ATCGCTGCATTTTATCAAAGTCAAGTTGATAACCTTTACATTTTGAGCCTCTTGGATGTGAAAAAAACTA
TTAACATCCCTCAAAAGACCCCGGGAAAGCCACCATGGACTATGGCGGCGCTTTGTCTGCCGTCGGACGC
GAACTTTTGTTCGTTACTAATCCTGTGGTGGTGAACGGGTCCGTCCTGGTCCCTGAGGATCAATGTTACT
GTGCCGGATGGATTGAATCTCGCGGCACGAACGGCGCTCAGACCGCGTCAAATGTCCTGCAGTGGCTTGC
AGCAGGATTCAGCATTTTGCTGCTGATGTTCTATGCCTACCAAACCTGGAAATCTACATGCGGCTGGGAG
GAGATCTATGTGTGCGCCATTGAAATGGTTAAGGTGATTCTCGAGTTCTTTTTTGAGTTTAAGAATCCCT
CTATGCTCTACCTTGCCACAGGACACCGGGTGCAGTGGCTGCGCTATGCAGAGTGGCTGCTCACTTGTCC
TGTCATCCTTATCCGCCTGAGCAACCTCACCGGCCTGAGCAACGACTACAGCAGGAGAACCATGGGACTC
CTTGTCTCAGACATCGGGACTATCGTGTGGGGGGCTACCAGCGCCATGGCAACCGGCTATGTTAAAGTCA
TCTTCTTTTGTCTTGGATTGTGCTATGGCGCGAACACATTTTTTCACGCCGCCAAAGCATATATCGAGGG
TTATCATACTGTGCCAAAGGGTCGGTGCCGCCAGGTCGTGACCGGCATGGCATGGCTGTTTTTCGTGAGC
TGGGGTATGTTCCCAATTCTCTTCATTTTGGGGCCCGAAGGTTTTGGCGTCCTGAGCGTCTATGGCTCCA
CCGTAGGTCACACGATTATTGATCTGATGAGTAAAAATTGTTGGGGGTTGTTGGGACACTACCTGCGCGT
CCTGATCCACGAGCACATATTGATTCACGGAGATATCCGCAAAACCACCAAACTGAACATCGGCGGAACG
GAGATCGAGGTCGAGACTCTCGTCGAAGACGAAGCCGAGGCCGGAGCCGTGCCAGCGGCCGCCACCATGG
TGAGCAAGGGCGAGGAGCTGTTCACCGGGGTGGTGCCCATCCTGGTCGAGCTGGACGGCGACGTAAACGG
CCACAAGTTCAGCGTGTCCGGCGAGGGCGAGGGCGATGCCACCTACGGCAAGCTGACCCTGAAGTTCATC
TGCACCACCGGCAAGCTGCCCGTGCCCTGGCCCACCCTCGTGACCACCTTCGGCTACGGCCTGCAGTGCT
TCGCCCGCTACCCCGACCACATGAAGCAGCACGACTTCTTCAAGTCCGCCATGCCCGAAGGCTACGTCCA
GGAGCGCACCATCTTCTTCAAGGACGACGGCAACTACAAGACCCGCGCCGAGGTGAAGTTCGAGGGCGAC
ACCCTGGTGAACCGCATCGAGCTGAAGGGCATCGACTTCAAGGAGGACGGCAACATCCTGGGGCACAAGC
TGGAGTACAACTACAACAGCCACAACGTCTATATCATGGCCGACAAGCAGAAGAACGGCATCAAGGTGAA
CTTCAAGATCCGCCACAACATCGAGGACGGCAGCGTGCAGCTCGCCGACCACTACCAGCAGAACACCCCC
ATCGGCGACGGCCCCGTGCTGCTGCCCGACAACCACTACCTGAGCTACCAGTCCGCCCTGAGCAAAGACC
CCAACGAGAAGCGCGATCACATGGTCCTGCTGGAGTTCGTGACCGCCGCCGGGATCACTCTCGGCATGGA
CGAGCTGTACAAGTAAGCTAGCGGCGCCTAGCCGGTCATCCTTTTGACGATTCCAGTCCCGAGGATAACC
TCCTCTCGGGATTGGGGGGAATCTTTGGATCCAGTAGTCCTCCTTGAACTCCGTCCAACAGGGCAGATTC
AAGAGTCATAAGACTTTCATTAATCATTTCAGTTGATCAGACATGGTCGTGTAGATTCTCTTAATACGGG
AGATCTTCTAGCAGTTTCAGTGACCAACGGTGCTTTCATTCTCCAGGAACTGATACCAAAGGTTGTGGAC
AGGCCAAGGGGTACTTCGGATGACTCTGTGCTTGGGCACAGAAAGAGGTCGTAGTGTGCCCCCCGATAGC
GGACTCGACATGAATCAACTAAGAAAGGCAATCTGCCTCCCATGATGGACATAAGCAATAGTTCACAACC
ATCTTGCATCTCAGTGAAGTGTACATAACTATTGAGGGCTGGGTCATCTAAGCATTTCAGTCGAGAAAAA
AACTGTAGACCAAAAGAACAACTAGCAACACTTCTCATCCAGAGACCCATATCAAGATGCTAGATCCGGG
AGAGGTTTATGATGACCCTATTGATCCAATTGAGTCAGAGGCTGAACCCAGAGGAACCCCCACTGTCCCC
AACATCTTGAGGAACTCCGACTACAATCTCAATTCTCCTTTGATAGAGGATCCTGCCAAACTAATGTTAG
AATGGTTGAAGACAGGGAACAGACCTTATCGGATGACTTTGACAGACAATTGCTCCAGGTCTTACAAAGT
TTTGAAAGATTATTTCAAGAAAGTAGATTTGGGTTCTCTCAAAGTGGGCGGAACTGCTGCACAGTCAATG
GTTTCTCTCTGGTTGTGTGGTGCCCACTCTGAATCAAACAGGAGCCGGAGATGTATAACCGACTTGGCCC
ATTTCTATTCCAAGTCATCCCCCATAGAGAAGCTATTGAATTGTACGCTAGGAAACAGAGGCCTGAGAAT
CCCACCAGAGGGGGTGTTAAATTGCCTCGAGAGGGTCAATTATGACAAGGCATTTGGGAGGTATCTGGCC
AACACGTATTCCTCTTACTTGTTTTTCCATGTAATCACCTTATACATGAATGCCTTAGACTGGGAAGAGG
AAAAGACCATCCTGGCATTATGGAAAGATATAACCTCAGTGGATACCGAGAAGGACTTGGTCAAATTCAA
AGATCAAATATGGGGACTGTTGATTGTGACAAAGGACTTTGTTTACTCTCAGAGTTCAAACTGTCTTTTT
GACAGAAACTACACACTGATGCTAAAGGATCTTTTCTTGTCTCGATTCAACTCCTTAATGATTCTGCTTT
CTCCCCCTGAGCCCCGATACTCAGATGACTTAATATCTCAGCTGTGCCAGCTATACATCGCTGGGGATCA
AGTCTTGTCCATGTGTGGGAACTCCGGCTATGAAGTCATCAAAATATTGGAGCCATATGTCGTGAACAGT
TTGGTCCAGAGGGCAGAGAAGTTTAGGCCTCTCATCCACCCCTTGGGAGACTTTCCTATGTTCATAAAAG
ACAAGGTGAATCAACTTGAAGGGACTTTTGGTCCCAGTGCAAAGAGGTTTTTTAGGGTTTTAGATCAATT
CGACAACATACATGACTTAGTATTTGTGTATGGCTGTTACAGACATTGGGGGCACCCCTATATAGATTAT
CGGAAGGGTCTGTCGAAACTATATGATCAAGTTCACATTAAGAAAGTAATAGATAAGTCCTACCAGGAGT
GTTTAGCAAGTGACTTGGCCAGAAGGATCCTCAGATGGGGATTTGACAAGTACTCCAAATGGTATCTAGA
TTCGAGATTCCTTGCCCGAGACCACCCCTTGACTCCTTATGTCAAGACCCAAACATGGCCACCCAAACAT
ATAGTAGACTTGGTGGGGGACACATGGCATAAGCTCCCGATCACGCAGATCTTTGAAATTCCTGAATCAA
TGGACCCGTCAGAGATACTGGATGACAAATCACATTCTTTCACCAGAACAAGGTTAGCTTCTTGGCTGTC
AGAGAACCGAGGGGGGCCTGTTCCTAGCGAGAAGGTCATTATCACGGCCCTGTCTAAGCCACCTGTCAAT
CCCCGAGAGTTTTTGAAATCTATAGACCTCGGAGGATTGCCAGATGAGGATTTGATAATTGGCCTCAAAC
CAAAGGAACGGGAGTTGAAGATCGAGGGCCGATTCTTTGCTCTAATGTCATGGAATCTAAGATTATATTT
TGTCATCACCGAAAAGCTCTTGGCCAACTACATTTTGCCACTTTTTGACGCACTGACTATGACAGACAAC
CTGAACAAGGTGTTCAAAAAGTTGATCGACAGGGTCACCGGGCAAGGGCTTTTGGACTATTCTAGGGTCA
CATACGCATTTCACCTGGACTATGAGAAATGGAACAATCATCAAAGATTGGAGTCAACAGAGGATGTATT
CTCTGTCCTAGATCAGGTGTTTGGATTGAAGAGGGTGTTTTCTAGAACACACGAGTTTTTTCAGAAGTCC
TGGATCTATTATTCAGACAGATCAGACCTCATTGGGTTATGGGAGGACCAAATATATTGCTTGGATATGT
CTAACGGCCCAACCTGCTGGAATGGCCAAGATGGCGGGCTAGAGGGCTTGCGGCAGAAGGGCTGGAGTCT
AGTCAGTTTATTAATGATAGATAGAGAATCTCAAACCAGGAACACAAGAACCAAGATACTAGCTCAAGGA
GACAACCAGGTTCTGTGTCCTACATACATGTTGTCACCGGGATTGTCTCAAGAGGGGCTTCTCTATGAGT
TAGAGAGCATATCAAGGAATGCACTCTCAATATACCGAGCTATCGAGGAAGGAGCATCTAAGCTGGGGCT
GATCATCAAGAAGGAAGAGACCATGTGTAGTTATGACTTTCTCATATATGGGAAGACCCCCTTATTTCGA
GGCAACATATTGGTGCCTGAATCCAAAAGATGGGCCCGAGTCTCTTGCATCTCTAACGACCAAATAGTCA
ACCTCGCCAATATAATGTCGACAGTATCCACCAATGCGCTGACAGTGGCACAACACTCTCAATCTCTGAT
CAAACCTATGAGGGATTTTCTGCTCATGTCAGTACAGGCAGTTTTCCACTACCTGTTGTTTAGCCCAATC
CTAAAAGGCAGAGTTTATAAGATTCTGAGTGCTGAAGGGGAGAGCTTTCTCCTAGCCATGTCGCGGATAA
TCTACCTAGATCCTTCTTTGGGAGGGGTGTCTGGAATGTCTCTCGGGAGGTTCCATATACGTCAGTTCTC
AGACCCTGTCTCTGAAGGGTTGTCATTCTGGAGAGAGATCTGGTTAGGCTCTCATGAGTCCTGGATTCAC
GCGTTGTGTCAGGAGGCCGGGAACCCCGATCTTGGAGAGAGAACACTCGAGAGCTTCACTCGCCTTTTAG
AAGATCCTACTACCTTAAATATCAAAGGAGGGGCCAGCCCTACCATTCTACTCAAGGATGCTATCAGAAA
GGCTCTGTACGACGAGGTGGACAAGGTGGAAAATTCAGAGTTTCGAGAGGCAATCCTGCTGTCCAAGACC
CATAGAGATAACTTTATACTCTTTTTAAAATCTGTTGAGCCTCTGTTCCCTCGATTTCTCAGTGAGCTCT
TCAGTTCGTCTTTCTTGGGAATACCGGAGTCAATCATTGGACTGATACAAAACTCCCGGACAATAAGAAG
GCAGTTTAGAAAGAGTCTCTCAAGAACTTTAGAAGAGTCCTTCTACAACTCAGAGATCCACGGGATTAAT
CGGATAACCCAGACACCTCAAAGGGTCGGAAGGGTGTGGCCTTGCTCTTCAGAGAGGGCGGATCTACTTA
GGGAGATCTCTTGGGGGAGGAAAGTGGTAGGCACGACAGTTCCTCACCCTTCCGAGATGTTGGAGTTGTT
TCCCAAATCCTCCATTTCCTGCACTTGTGGAGCAACAGGGGGAGGCAATCCTAGAGTCTCTGTATCAGTA
CTCCCGTCCTTCGATCAGTCATTTTTCTCACGGGGCCCCCTAAAGGGATACTTGGGCTCGTCCACCTCTA
TGTCAACCCAGCTATTCCATGCATGGGAAAAAGTCACTAATGTTCATGTGGTGAAAAGGGCTCTATCGTT
AAAAGAATCTATAAACTGGTTCATCAATAGGAATTCCAATTTGGCTCAAACTCTAATTGGAAACATCATG
TCTCTGACAGGCCCTGACTTCCCTCTAGAAGAGGCCCCTGTTTTCAAACGGACAGGGTCAGCCTTGCATA
GGTTCAAGTCTGCCAGATACAGCGAAGGAGGGTATTCTTCTGTTTGCCCTAACCTTCTCTCCCATATCTC
TGTTAGTACAGACACTATGTCTGATTTGACCCAAAACGGGAAGAACTATGATTTCATGTTTCAGCCATTG
ATGCTTTATGCGCAAACATGGACATCGGAACTGGTACAGAGGGATACAAGACTTAGAGACTCCACGTTTC
ACTGGCACCTTCGGTGCAACAGATGTGTGAGGCCCATTGATGATATAACACTGGAAACTTCTCAGATCTT
CGAGTTCCCGGATGTGTCAAAAAGGATATCCAGGATGGTTTCTGGAGCTGTCCCTCAATTTCAGAAGCTT
CCTGATATCCGTCTAAGACCAGGTGATTTTGAATCCCTAAGTGGTAGAGAAAAGTCTCGCCATATAGGGT
CAGCTCAGGGGCTCTTATACTCAATCTTAGTAGCAATTCACGACTCAGGATACAATGATGGGACCATCTT
CCCTGTCAACATATACGGCAAAGTTTCCCCCAGAGACTATTTGAGAGGGCTTGCAAGAGGGATCTTGATA
GGGTCCTCGATTTGCTTCTTGACACGAATGACAAATATTAACATTAACAGACCTCTTGAATTGATCTCAG
GGGTAATTTCCTATATTCTCCTGAGGCTGGATAATCATCCCTCTCTGTATATAATGCTCAGAGAACCGTC
TCTTAGAGGAGAAATATTCTCTATCCCTCAGAAAATCCCCGCCGCTTACCCAACCACTATGAGAGAAGGC
AACAGATCGATTTTGTGTTACCTCCAACACGTGCTACGCTATGAGCGAGAGGCAATCACGGCGTCCCCGG
AGAATGACTGGCTGTGGATCTTCTCAGACTTCAGAAGTGTGAAAATGACGTACTTGACCCTCATTACTTA
CCAGTCTCACCTCCTACTCCAGAGGGTTGAGAGAAACTTGTCTAAGAGTATGAGAGCTACTCTGCGACAA
ATGGGTTCCTTAATGAGGCAAGTGCTGGGTGGGCACGGAGAAGATACCTTGGAGTCAGACGATGACATTC
AACGATTACTAAAAGACTCTTTGCGAAAGACAAGGTGGGTGGATCAAGAGGTGCGCCATGCAGCTAGAAC
CATGAATGGAGATTACAGCCCCGACAAGAAAGTATCCCGTAAGGTAGGATGTTCAGAATGGGTCTGCTCT
GCTCAACAGATTGCCGTCTCCACCTCAGCCAACCCGGCCCCTGTCTCAGAGCTTGACATTAGGGCCCTCT
CTAAGCGGTTTCAAAACCCCTTGATCTCGGGCCTGAGAGTGGTTCAGTGGGCAACCGGTGCCCATTATAA
GCTTAAGCCTATTCTAGATGATCTAAATGTTTTCCCATCTCTCTGTCTTGTAATTGGAGACGGGTCAGGG
GGAATATCAAGGGCAGTTCTCAACATGTTTCCAGATTCTAAGCTTGTGTTCAACAGCCTATTGGAGGTGA
ATGATCTGATGGCTTCCGGAACACATCCACTGCCTCCTTCAGCAATCATGAGTGGAGGAGATGACATCAT
CTCCAGAGTGATAGACTTTGACTCAATATGGGAGAAACCGTCCGACCTGAGGAACTCGGCCACCTGGAGA
TACTTCCAGTCGGTTCAAAAACAGGTCAACATGTCGTATGACCTCATTATTTGTGATGCAGAAGTTACTG
ATATTGCATCTATCAACCGGATAACTCTGTTGATGTCTGATTTCGCATTGTCTATAGATGGACCACTTTA
TCTGGTCTTCAAAACTTACGGGACTATGCTAGTAAACCCGGACTATAAAGCTATTCAACATCTGTCAAGA
GCGTTCCCTTCGGTCACAGGGTTTGTAACCCAAGTAACTTCATCCTTTTCTTCTGAGCTATACCTCCGGT
TCTCTAAACGAGGAAAGTTTTTCAGGGACGCCGAGTACTTGACCTCTTCCACCCTTCGAGAGATGAGCCT
TGTGTTGTTCAATTGCAGCAGCCCCAAAAGTGAGATGCAGAGAGCTCGTTCCTTAAACTATCAAGACCTG
GTAAGGGGATTTCCTGAAGAGATCATATCAAATCCTTACAACGAAATGATCATAACTCTGATTGACAATG
ATGTAGAGTCCTTCCTAGTCCACAAGATGGTGGATGATCTTGAGCTACAGAGGGGAACTCTGTCTAAAGT
GGCTATCATTATATCCATCATGATCGTTTTTTCCAATAGAGTCTTCAACATTTCCAAACCTTTGACTGAC
CCCTTGTTCTATCCACCGTCTGATCCTAAAATCCTGAGGCACTTCAACATATGTTGCAGTACTATGATGT
ATCTATCTACCGCTTTAGGCGACGTCCCTAACTTCGCAAGACTTCATGACCTGTATAACAGACCTATAAC
TTGTTACTTCAGAAAACAAGTTATTCGAGGGAATATTTATCTATCTTGGAGTTGGTCCGATGATACCCCA
GTGTTCAAGAGAGTAGCCTGTAATTCTAGCTTGAGTCTGTCATCTCACTGGATCAGGTTGATCTACAAGA
TAGTGAAGACTACCAGACTCATTGGCAGCATAAAAGACCTATCAGGAGAGGTAGAACGACATCTTCATGG
GTATAACAGATGGATCACCCTCGAGGATATCCGATCTAGATCATCCCTACTAGATTACAGTTGTTTGTAA
GCCGGATATTACCGAAAGCCTGTGCATGCTAAAATTCTTGTATGATGCATCTTGAAAAAAACAAGATCTT
GAATCCGGACCTCTGGTTGTTTGATTGTTTTTTCCATCTTTATTGTTTTTTTGTTAAGCGTGGGTCGGCA
TGGCATCTCCACCTCCTCGCGGTCCGACCTGGGCATCCGAAGGAGGACGCACGTCCACTCGGATGGCTAA
GGGAGGGGCGGGGATCCGGCTGCTAACAAAGCCCGAAAGGAAGCTGAGTTGGCTGCTGCCACCGCTGAGC
AATAACTAGCATAACCCCTTGGGGCCTCTAAACGGGTCTTGAGGGGTTTTTTGCTGAAAGTCGCGCTTGG
CGTAATCATGGTCATAGCTGTTTCCTGTGTGAAATTGTTATCCGCTCACAATTCCACACAACATACGAGC
CGGAAGCATAAAGTGTAAAGCCTGGGGTGCCTAATGAGTGAGCTAACTCACATTAATTGCGTTGCGCTCA
CTGCCCGCTTTCCAGTCGGGAAACCTGTCGTGCCAGCTGCATTAATGAATCGGCCAACGCGCGGGGAGAG
GCGGTTTGCGTATTGGGCGCTCTTCCGCTTCCTCGCTCACTGACTCGCTGCGCTCGGTCGTTCGGCTGCG
GCGAGCGGTATCAGCTCACTCAAAGGCGGTAATACGGTTATCCACAGAATCAGGGGATAACGCAGGAAAG
AACATGTGAGCAAAAGGCCAGCAAAAGGCCAGGAACCGTAAAAAGGCCGCGTTGCTGGCGTTTTTCCATA
GGCTCCGCCCCCCTGACGAGCATCACAAAAATCGACGCTCAAGTCAGAGGTGGCGAAACCCGACAGGACT
ATAAAGATACCAGGCGTTTCCCCCTGGAAGCTCCCTCGTGCGCTCTCCTGTTCCGACCCTGCCGCTTACC
GGATACCTGTCCGCCTTTCTCCCTTCGGGAAGCGTGGCGCTTTCTCATAGCTCACGCTGTAGGTATCTCA
GTTCGGTGTAGGTCGTTCGCTCCAAGCTGGGCTGTGTGCACGAACCCCCCGTTCAGCCCGACCGCTGCGC
CTTATCCGGTAACTATCGTCTTGAGTCCAACCCGGTAAGACACGACTTATCGCCACTGGCAGCAGCCACT
GGTAACAGGATTAGCAGAGCGAGGTATGTAGGCGGTGCTACAGAGTTCTTGAAGTGGTGGCCTAACTACG
GCTACACTAGAAGGACAGTATTTGGTATCTGCGCTCTGCTGAAGCCAGTTACCTTCGGAAAAAGAGTTGG
TAGCTCTTGATCCGGCAAACAAACCACCGCTGGTAGCGGTGGTTTTTTTGTTTGCAAGCAGCAGATTACG
CGCAGAAAAAAAGGATCTCAAGAAGATCCTTTGATCTTTTCTACGGGGTCTGACGCTCAGTGGAACGAAA
ACTCACGTTAAGGGATTTTGGTCATGAGATTATCAAAAAGGATCTTCACCTAGATCCTTTTAAATTAAAA
ATGAAGTTTTAAATCAATCTAAAGTATATATGAGTAAACTTGGTCTGACAGTTACCAATGCTTAATCAGT
GAGGCACCTATCTCAGCGATCTGTCTATTTCGTTCATCCATAGTTGCCTGACTCCCCGTCGTGTAGATAA
CTACGATACGGGAGGGCTTACCATCTGGCCCCAGTGCTGCAATGATACCGCGAGACCCACGCTCACCGGC
TCCAGATTTATCAGCAATAAACCAGCCAGCCGGAAGGGCCGAGCGCAGAAGTGGTCCTGCAACTTTATCC
GCCTCCATCCAGTCTATTAATTGTTGCCGGGAAGCTAGAGTAAGTAGTTCGCCAGTTAATAGTTTGCGCA
ACGTTGTTGCCATTGCTACAGGCATCGTGGTGTCACGCTCGTCGTTTGGTATGGCTTCATTCAGCTCCGG
TTCCCAACGATCAAGGCGAGTTACATGATCCCCCATGTTGTGCAAAAAAGCGGTTAGCTCCTTCGGTCCT
CCGATCGTTGTCAGAAGTAAGTTGGCCGCAGTGTTATCACTCATGGTTATGGCAGCACTGCATAATTCTC
TTACTGTCATGCCATCCGTAAGATGCTTTTCTGTGACTGGTGAGTACTCAACCAAGTCATTCTGAGAATA
GTGTATGCGGCGACCGAGTTGCTCTTGCCCGGCGTCAATACGGGATAATACCGCGCCACATAGCAGAACT
TTAAAAGTGCTCATCATTGGAAAACGTTCTTCGGGGCGAAAACTCTCAAGGATCTTACCGCTGTTGAGAT
CCAGTTCGATGTAACCCACTCGTGCACCCAACTGATCTTCAGCATCTTTTACTTTCACCAGCGTTTCTGG
GTGAGCAAAAACAGGAAGGCAAAATGCCGCAAAAAAGGGAATAAGGGCGACACGGAAATGTTGAATACTC
ATACTCTTCCTTTTTCAATATTATTGAAGCATTTATCAGGGTTATTGTCTCATGAGCGGATACATATTTG
AATGTATTTAGAAAAATAAACAAATAGGGGTTCCGCGCACATTTCCCCGAAAAGTGCCACCTG
[124 nt withheld, positions 14414-14537]
C
[91 nt withheld, positions 14539-14629]
A
[49 nt withheld, positions 14631-14679]
CCTTTGACGTTGGAGTCCACGTTCTTT
[37 nt withheld, positions 14707-14743]
ACCCTATCTCGGTCTATTCTTTTGATTTATAAGGGATTTTGCCGATTTCGGCCTATTGGTTAAAAAATGA
GCTGATTTAACAAAAATTTAACGCGAATTTTAACAAAATATTAACGCTTACAATTTCCATTCGCCATTCA
GGCTGCGCAACTGTTGGGAAGGGCGATCGGTGCGGGCCTCTTCGCTATTACGCCAGCTGGCGAAAGGGGG
ATGTGCTGCAAGGCGATTAAGTTGGGTAACGCCAGGGTTTTCCCAGTCACGACGTTGTAAAACGACGGCC
AGTGAGCGCGCCTAGTTATTAATAGTAATCAATTACGGGGTCATTAGTTCATAGCCCATATATGGAGTTC
CGCGTTACATAACTTACGGTAAATGGCCCGCCTGGCTGACCGCCCAACGACCCCCGCCCATTGACGTCAA
TAATGACGTATGTTCCCATAGTAACGCCAATAGGGACTTTCCATTGACGTCAATGGGTGGAGTATTTACG
GTAAACTGCCCACTTGGCAGTACATCAAGTGTATCATATGCCAAGTACGCCCCCTATTGACGTCAATGAC
GGTAAATGGCCCGCCTGGCATTATGCCCAGTACATGACCTTATGGGACTTTCCTACTTGGCAGTACATCT
ACGTATTAGTCATCGCTATTACCATGGTGATGCGGTTTTGGCAGTACATCAATGGGCGTGGATAGCGGTT
TGACTCACGGGGATTTCCAAGTCTCCACCCCATTGACGTCAATGGGAGTTTGTTTTGGCACCAAAATCAA
CGGGACTTTCCAAAATGTCGTAACAACTCCGCCCCATTGACGCAAATGGGCGGTAGGCGTGTACGGTGGG
AGGTCTATATAAGCAGAGCTCTCTGGCTAACTAGAGAACCCACTGCTTACTGGCTTATCGAAATTAATAC
GACTCACTATAGGGAGACCCAAGCTGGCTAGATTAAGCGTCTGATGAGTCCGTGAGGACGAAACCCGGCG
TACCGGGTC
