>Addgene plasmid #73465 | RabV CVS-N2c(deltaG)-hChR2-YFP | addgene partial sequence | sequence record 138778 | B19L-R 5'-CGATTGGGTCAATAGGGTCA-3'
TATGGGTCTCTGGATGAGAAGTGTTGCTAGTTGTTCTTTTGGTCTACAGTTTTTTTCTCGACTGAAATGC
TTAGATGACCCAGCCCTCAATAGTTATGTACACTTCACTGAGATGCAAGATGGTTGTGAACTATTGCTTA
TGTCCATCATGGGAGGCAGATTGCCTTTCTTAGTTGATTCATGTCGAGTCCGCTATCGGGGGGCACACTA
CGACCTCTTTCTGTGCCCAAGCACAGAGTCATCCGAAGTACCCCTTGGCCTGTCCACAACCTTTGGTATC
AGTTCCTGGAGAATGAAAGCACCGTTGGTCACTGAAACTGCTAGAAGATCTCCCGTATTAAGAGAATCTA
CACGACCATGTCTGATCAACTGAAATGATTAATGAAAGTCTTATGACTCTTGAATCTGCCCTGTTGGACG
GAGTTCAAGGAGGACTACTGGATCCAAAGATTCCCCCCAATCCCGAGAGGAGGTTATCCTCGGGACTGGA
ATCGTCAAAAGGATGACCGGCTAGGCGCCGCTAGCTTACTTGTACAGCTCGTCCATGCCGAGAGTGATCC
CGGCGGCGGTCACGAACTCCAGCAGGACCATGTGATCGCGCTTCTCGTTGGGGTCTTTGCTCAGGGCGGA
CTGGTAGCTCAGGTAGTGGTTGTCGGGCAGCAGCACGGGGCCGTCGCCGATGGGGGTGTTCTGCTGGTAG
TGGTCGGCGAGCTGCACGCTGCCGTCCTCGATGTTGTGGCGGATCTTGAAGTTCACCTTGATGCCGTTCT
TCTGCTTGTCGGCCATGATATAGACGTTGTGGCTGTTGTAGTTGTACTCCAGCT
