>Addgene plasmid #73465 | RabV CVS-N2c(deltaG)-hChR2-YFP | addgene partial sequence | sequence record 139569 | EGFP-N 5'-CGTCGCCGTCCAGCTCGACCAG-3'
GGCGGCCGCTGGCACGGCTCCGGCCTCGGCTTCGTCTTCGACGAGAGTCTCGACCTCGATCTCCGTTCCG
CCGATGTTCAGTTTGGTGGTTTTGCGGATATCTCCGTGAATCAATATGTGCTCGTGGATCAGGACGCGCA
GGTAGTGTCCCAACAACCCCCAACAATTTTTACTCATCAGATCAATAATCGTGTGACCTACGGTGGAGCC
ATAGACGCTCAGGACGCCAAAACCTTCGGGCCCCAAAATGAAGAGAATTGGGAACATACCCCAGCTCACG
AAAAACAGCCATGCCATGCCGGTCACGACCTGGCGGCACCGACCCTTTGGCACAGTATGATAACCCTCGA
TATATGCTTTGGCGGCGTGAAAAAATGTGTTCGCGCCATAGCACAATCCAAGACAAAAGAAGATGACTTT
AACATAGCCGGTTGCCATGGCGCTGGTAGCCCCCCACACGATAGTCCCGATGTCTGAGACAAGGAGTCCC
ATGGTTCTCCTGCTGTAGTCGTTGCTCAGGCCGGTGAGGTTGCTCAGGCGGATAAGGATGACAGGACAAG
TGAGCAGCCACTCTGCATAGCGCAGCCACTGCACCCGGTGTCCTGTGGCAAGGTAGAGCATAGAGGGATT
CTTAAACTCAAAAAAGAACTCGAGAATCACCTTAACCATTTCAATGGCGCACACATAGATCTCCTCCCAG
CCGCATGTAGATTTCCAGGTTTGGTAGGCATAGAACATCAGCAGCAAAATGCTGAATCCTGCTGCAAGCC
ACTGCAGGACATTTGACGCGGTCTGAGCGCCGTTCGT
