>Addgene plasmid #73465 | RabV CVS-N2c(deltaG)-hChR2-YFP | depositor partial sequence | sequence record 140760 | RabV CVS-N2c(deltaG)-hChR2-YFP sequence 1662 bps
ATGGACTATGGCGGCGCTTTGTCTGCCGTCGGACGCGAACTTTTGTTCGTTACTAATCCTGTGGTGGTGA
ACGGGTCCGTCCTGGTCCCTGAGGATCAATGTTACTGTGCCGGATGGATTGAATCTCGCGGCACGAACGG
CGCTCAGACCGCGTCAAATGTCCTGCAGTGGCTTGCAGCAGGATTCAGCATTTTGCTGCTGATGTTCTAT
GCCTACCAAACCTGGAAATCTACATGCGGCTGGGAGGAGATCTATGTGTGCGCCATTGAAATGGTTAAGG
TGATTCTCGAGTTCTTTTTTGAGTTTAAGAATCCCTCTATGCTCTACCTTGCCACAGGACACCGGGTGCA
GTGGCTGCGCTATGCAGAGTGGCTGCTCACTTGTCCTGTCATCCTTATCCGCCTGAGCAACCTCACCGGC
CTGAGCAACGACTACAGCAGGAGAACCATGGGACTCCTTGTCTCAGACATCGGGACTATCGTGTGGGGGG
CTACCAGCGCCATGGCAACCGGCTATGTTAAAGTCATCTTCTTTTGTCTTGGATTGTGCTATGGCGCGAA
CACATTTTTTCACGCCGCCAAAGCATATATCGAGGGTTATCATACTGTGCCAAAGGGTCGGTGCCGCCAG
GTCGTGACCGGCATGGCATGGCTGTTTTTCGTGAGCTGGGGTATGTTCCCAATTCTCTTCATTTTGGGGC
CCGAAGGTTTTGGCGTCCTGAGCGTCTATGGCTCCACCGTAGGTCACACGATTATTGATCTGATGAGTAA
AAATTGTTGGGGGTTGTTGGGACACTACCTGCGCGTCCTGATCCACGAGCACATATTGATTCACGGAGAT
ATCCGCAAAACCACCAAACTGAACATCGGCGGAACGGAGATCGAGGTCGAGACTCTCGTCGAAGACGAAG
CCGAGGCCGGAGCCGTGCCAGCGGCCGCCACCATGGTGAGCAAGGGCGAGGAGCTGTTCACCGGGGTGGT
GCCCATCCTGGTCGAGCTGGACGGCGACGTAAACGGCCACAAGTTCAGCGTGTCCGGCGAGGGCGAGGGC
GATGCCACCTACGGCAAGCTGACCCTGAAGTTCATCTGCACCACCGGCAAGCTGCCCGTGCCCTGGCCCA
CCCTCGTGACCACCTTCGGCTACGGCCTGCAGTGCTTCGCCCGCTACCCCGACCACATGAAGCAGCACGA
CTTCTTCAAGTCCGCCATGCCCGAAGGCTACGTCCAGGAGCGCACCATCTTCTTCAAGGACGACGGCAAC
TACAAGACCCGCGCCGAGGTGAAGTTCGAGGGCGACACCCTGGTGAACCGCATCGAGCTGAAGGGCATCG
ACTTCAAGGAGGACGGCAACATCCTGGGGCACAAGCTGGAGTACAACTACAACAGCCACAACGTCTATAT
CATGGCCGACAAGCAGAAGAACGGCATCAAGGTGAACTTCAAGATCCGCCACAACATCGAGGACGGCAGC
GTGCAGCTCGCCGACCACTACCAGCAGAACACCCCCATCGGCGACGGCCCCGTGCTGCTGCCCGACAACC
ACTACCTGAGCTACCAGTCCGCCCTGAGCAAAGACCCCAACGAGAAGCGCGATCACATGGTCCTGCTGGA
GTTCGTGACCGCCGCCGGGATCACTCTCGGCATGGACGAGCTGTACAAGTAA
